>Addgene plasmid #109868 | pHH0103_NCBP2_RRM | addgene full sequence | sequence record 214893 | Addgene NGS Result
TTGACAATTAATCATCGGCTCGTATAATGTGTGGAATTGTGAGCGGATAACAATTTCACACAGGAAACAG
CCAGTCCGTTTAGGTGTTTTCACGAGCACTTCACCAACAAGGACCATAGATTATGAAAATCGAAGAACAC
CATCACCATCACCATTCCAGCGGTAAGCTTATGTCCCCTATACTAGGTTATTGGAAAATTAAGGGCCTTG
TGCAACCCACTCGACTTCTTTTGGAATATCTTGAAGAAAAATATGAAGAGCATTTGTATGAGCGCGATGA
AGGTGATAAATGGCGAAACAAAAAGTTTGAATTGGGTTTGGAGTTTCCCAATCTTCCTTATTATATTGAT
GGTGATGTTAAATTAACACAGTCTATGGCCATCATACGTTATATAGCTGACAAGCACAACATGTTGGGTG
GTTGTCCAAAAGAGCGTGCAGAGATTTCAATGCTTGAAGGAGCGGTTTTGGATATTAGATACGGTGTTTC
GAGAATTGCATATAGTAAAGACTTTGAAACTCTCAAAGTTGATTTTCTTAGCAAGCTACCTGAAATGCTG
AAAATGTTCGAAGATCGTTTATGTCATAAAACATATTTAAATGGTGATCATGTAACCCATCCTGACTTCA
TGTTGTATGACGCTCTTGATGTTGTTTTATACATGGACCCAATGTGCCTGGATGCGTTCCCAAAATTAGT
TTGTTTTAAAAAACGTATTGAAGCTATCCCACAAATTGATAAGTACTTGAAATCCAGCAAGTATATAGCA
TGGCCTTTGCAGGGCTGGCAAGCCACGTTTGGTGGTGGCGACCATCCTCCAAAATCGGATCTGGAAGTTC
TGTTCCAGGGGCCCCTGTCCAGCGGTCTGGTTCCGCGTGGTTCCGGTACCGCGGCCCAGCCGGCCGGCGA
TAACGAAGAACAGGAAAAACTGCTGAAAAAGAGTTGCACCCTGTATGTGGGTAATCTGTCCTTTTACACC
ACGGAAGAACAAATCTACGAACTGTTCAGCAAGTCTGGCGATATCAAAAAGATTATCATGGGTCTGGACA
AGATGAAAAAGACGGCATGCGGCTTTTGTTTCGTTGAATATTACAGCCGTGCGGATGCCGAAAACGCTAT
GCGTTACATTAATGGTACCCGCCTGGATGACCGTATTATCCGCACGGATTGGGACGCCGGCTTTAAAGAA
GGTGCGGCCGCATA
[142 nt withheld, positions 1205-1346]
C
[98 nt withheld, positions 1348-1445]
AGTTTGTACTGGTGACGAAACTCAGTGTCTAGCTAGAGTGGC
[149 nt withheld, positions 1488-1636]
T
[41 nt withheld, positions 1638-1678]
T
[62 nt withheld, positions 1680-1741]
A
[35 nt withheld, positions 1743-1777]
CCTCCCTCAATCGGTTGAATGTCGCCCTTTTGTCTTTGGCGCTGGTAAACCATATGAA
[86 nt withheld, positions 1836-1921]
T
[54 nt withheld, positions 1923-1976]
CTAGCGCCGCCCTATACCTTGTCTGCCTCCCCGCGTTGCGTCGCGGTGCATGGAGCCGGGCCACCTCGAC
CTGAATGGAAGCCGGCGGCACCTCGCTAACGGATTCACCACTCCAAGAATTGGAGCCAATCAATTCTTGC
GGAGAACTGTGAATGCGCAAACCAACCCTTGGCAGAACATATCCATCGCGTCCGCCATCTCCAGCAGCCG
CACGCGGCGCATCTCGGGCAGCGTTGGGTCCTGGCCACGGGTGCGCATGATCGTGCTCCTGTCGTTGAGG
ACCCGGCTAGGCTGGCGGGGTTGCCTTACTGGTTAGCAGAATGAATCACCGATACGCGAGCGAACGTGAA
GCGACTGCTGCTGCAAAACGTCTGCGACCTGAGCAACAACATGAATGGTCTTCGGTTTCCGTGTTTCGTA
AAGTCTGGAAACGCGGAAGTCAGCGCCCTGCACCATTATGTTCCGGATCTGCATCGCAGGATGCTGCTGG
CTACCCTGTGGAACACCTACATCTGTATTAACGAAGCGCTGGCATTGACCCTGAGTGATTTTTCTCTGGT
CCCGCCGCATCCATACCGCCAGTTGTTTACCCTCACAACGTTCCAGTAACCGGGCATGTTCATCATCAGT
AACCCGTATCGTGAGCATCCTCTCTCGTTTCATCGGTATCATTACCCCCATGAACAGAAATCCCCCTTAC
ACGGAGGCATCAGTGACCAAACAGGAAAAAACCGCCCTTAACATGGCCCGCTTTATCAGAAGCCAGACAT
TAACGCTTCTGGAGAAACTCAACGAGCTGGACGCGGATGAACAGGCAGACATCTGTGAATCGCTTCACGA
CCACGCTGATGAGCTTTACCGCAGGATCCGCGAAATTGTAAGCGTTAATATTTTGTTAAAATTCGCGTTA
AATTTTTGTTAAATCAGCTCATTTTTTAACCAATAGGCCGAAATCGGCAAAATCCCTTATAAATCAAAAG
AATAGACCGAGATAGGGT
[37 nt withheld, positions 2975-3011]
AAAGAACGTGGACTCCAACGTCAAAGG
[49 nt withheld, positions 3039-3087]
T
[91 nt withheld, positions 3089-3179]
G
[124 nt withheld, positions 3181-3304]
CGCGGATCCTGCCTCGCGCGTTTCGGTGATGACGGTGAAAACCTCTGACACATGCAGCTCCCGGAGACGG
TCACAGCTTGTCTGTAAGCGGATGCCGGGAGCAGACAAGCCCGTCAGGGCGCGTCAGCGGGTGTTGGCGG
GTGTCGGGGCGCAGCCATGACCCAGTCACGTAGCGATAGCGGAGTGTATACTGGCTTAACTATGCGGCAT
CAGAGCAGATTGTACTGAGAGTGCACCATATGCGGTGTGAAATACCGCACAGATGCGTAAGGAGAAAATA
CCGCATCAGGCGCTCTTCCGCTTCCTCGCTCACTGACTCGCTGCGCTCGGTCGTTCGGCTGCGGCGAGCG
GTATCAGCTCACTCAAAGGCGGTAATACGGTTATCCACAGAATCAGGGGATAACGCAGGAAAGAACATGT
GAGCAAAAGGCCAGCAAAAGGCCAGGAACCGTAAAAAGGCCGCGTTGCTGGCGTTTTTCCATAGGCTCCG
CCCCCCTGACGAGCATCACAAAAATCGACGCTCAAGTCAGAGGTGGCGAAACCCGACAGGACTATAAAGA
TACCAGGGTTTCCCCCTGGAAGCTCCCTCGTGCGCTCTCCTGTTCCGACCCTGCCGCTTACCGGATACCT
GTCCGCCTTTCTCCCTTCGGGAAGCGTGGCGCTTTCTCATAGCTCACGCTGTAGGTATCTCAGTTCGGTG
TAGGTCGTTCGCTCCAAGCTGGGCTGTGTGCACGAACCCCCCGTTCAGCCCGACCGCTGCGCCTTATCCG
GTAACTATCGTCTTGAGTCCAACCCGGTAAGACACGACTTATCGCCACTGGCAGCAGCCACTGGTAACAG
GATTAGCAGAGCGAGGTATGTAGGCGGTGCTACAGAGTTCTTGAAGTGGTGGCCTAACTACGGCTACACT
AGAAGGACAGTATTTGGTATCTGCGCTCTGCTGAAGCCAGTTACCTTCGGAAAAAGAGTTGGTAGCTCTT
GATCCGGCAAACAAACCACCGCTGGTAGCGGTGGTTTTTTTGTTTGCAAGCAGCAGATTACGCGCAGAAA
AAAAGGATCTCAAGAAGATCCTTTGATCTTTTCTACGGGGTCTGACGCTCAGTGGAACGAAAACTCACGT
TAAGGGATTTTGGTCATGAGATTATCAAAAAGGATCTTCACCTAGATCCTTTTAAATTAAAAATGAAGTT
TTAAATCAATCTAAAGTATATATGAGTAAACTTGGTCTGACAGTTACCAATGCTTAATCAGTGAGGCACC
TATCTCAGCGATCTGTCTATTTCGTTCATCCATAGTTGCCTGACTCCCCGTCGTGTAGATAACTACGATA
CGGGAGGGCTTACCATCTGGCCCCAGTGCTGCAATGATACCGCGAGACCCACGCTCACCGGCTCCAGATT
TATCAGCAATAAACCAGCCAGCCGGAAGGGCCGAGCGCAGAAGTGGTCCTGCAACTTTATCCGCCTCCAT
CCAGTCTATTAATTGTTGCCGGGAAGCTAGAGTAAGTAGTTCGCCAGTTAATAGTTTGCGCAACGTTGTT
GCCATTGCTGCAGGCATCGTGGTGTCACGCTCGTCGTTTGGTATGGCTTCATTCAGCTCCGGTTCCCAAC
GATCAAGGCGAGTTACATGATCCCCCATGTTGTGCAAAAAAGCGGTTAGCTCCTTCGGTCCTCCGATCGT
TGTCAGAAGTAAGTTGGCCGCAGTGTTATCACTCATGGTTATGGCAGCACTGCATAATTCTCTTACTGTC
ATGCCATCCGTAAGATGCTTTTCTGTGACTGGTGAGTACTCAACCAAGTCATTCTGAGAATAGTGTATGC
GGCGACCGAGTTGCTCTTGCCCGGCGTCAACACGGGATAATACCGCGCCACATAGCAGAACTTTAAAAGT
GCTCATCATTGGAAAACGTTCTTCGGGGCGAAAACTCTCAAGGATCTTACCGCTGTTGAGATCCAGTTCG
ATGTAACCCACTCGTGCACCCAACTGATCTTCAGCATCTTTTACTTTCACCAGCGTTTCTGGGTGAGCAA
AAACAGGAAGGCAAAATGCCGCAAAAAAGGGAATAAGGGCGACACGGAAATGTTGAATACTCATACTCTT
CCTTTTTCAATATTATTGAAGCATTTATCAGGGTTATTGTCTCATGAGCGGATACATATTTGAATGTATT
TAGAAAAATAAACAAATAGGGGTTCCGCGCACATTTCCCCGAAAAGTGCCACCTGACGTCTAAGAAACCA
TTATTATCATGACATTAACCTATAAAAATAGGCGTATCACGAGGCCCTTTCGTCTTCAAGAATTCCCGAC
ACCATCGAATGGTGCAAAACCTTTCGCGGTATGGCATGATAGCGCCCGGAAGAGAGTCAATTCAGGGTGG
TGAATGTGAAACCAGTAACGTTATACGATGTCGCAGAGTATGCCGGTGTCTCTTATCAGACCGTTTCCCG
CGTGGTGAACCAGGCCAGCCACGTTTCTGCGAAAACGCGGGAAAAAGTGGAAGCGGCGATGGCGGAGCTG
AATTACATTCCCAACCGCGTGGCACAACAACTGGCGGGCAAACAGTCGTTGCTGATTGGCGTTGCCACCT
CCAGTCTGGCCCTGCACGCGCCGTCGCAAATTGTCGCGGCGATTAAATCTCGCGCCGATCAACTGGGTGC
CAGCGTGGTGGTGTCGATGGTAGAACGAAGCGGCGTCGAAGCCTGTAAAGCGGCGGTGCACAATCTTCTC
GCGCAACGCGTCAGTGGGCTGATCATTAACTATCCGCTGGATGACCAGGATGCCATTGCTGTGGAAGCTG
CCTGCACTAATGTTCCGGCGTTATTTCTTGATGTCTCTGACCAGACACCCATCAACAGTATTATTTTCTC
CCATGAAGACGGTACGCGACTGGGCGTGGAGCATCTGGTCGCATTGGGTCACCAGCAAATCGCGCTGTTA
GCGGGCCCATTAAGTTCTGTCTCGGCGCGTCTGCGTCTGGCTGGCTGGCATAAATATCTCACTCGCAATC
AAATTCAGCCGATAGCGGAACGGGAAGGCGACTGGAGTGCCATGTCCGGTTTTCAACAAACCATGCAAAT
GCTGAATGAGGGCATCGTTCCCACTGCGATGCTGGTTGCCAACGATCAGATGGCGCTGGGCGCAATGCGC
GCCATTACCGAGTCCGGGCTGCGCGTTGGTGCGGATATCTCGGTAGTGGGATACGACGATACCGAAGACA
GCTCATGTTATATCCCGCCGTTAACCACCATCAAACAGGATTTTCGCCTGCTGGGGCAAACCAGCGTGGA
CCGCTTGCTGCAACTCTCTCAGGGCCAGGCGGTGAAGGGCAATCAGCTGTTGCCCGTCTCACTGGTGAAA
AGAAAAACCACCCTGGCGCCCAATACGCAAACCGCCTCTCCCCGCGCGTTGGCCGATTCATTAATGCAGC
TGGCACGACAGGTTTCCCGACTGGAAAGCGGGCAGTGAGCGCAACGCAATTAATGTAAGTTAGCTCACTC
ATTAGGCACAATTCTCATGTTTGACAGCTTATCATCGACTGCACGGTGCACCAATGCTTCTGGCGTCAGG
CAGCCATCGGAAGCTGTGGTATGGCTGTGCAGGTCGTAAATCACTGCATAATTCGTGTCGCTCAAGGCGC
ACTCCCGTTCTGGATAATGTTTTTTGCGCCGACATCATAACGGTTCTGGCAAATATTCTGAAATGAGCTG
Features (pLannotate 1.2.2; 21 found; start..end, strand, type, name):
      1..29      +  promoter       tac promoter: strong E. coli promoter; hybrid between the trp and lac UV5 promoters
     37..53      +  protein_bind   lac operator: The lac repressor binds to the lac operator to inhibit transcription in E. coli. This inhibition can be relieved by adding lactose or isopropyl-β-D-thiogalactopyranoside (IPTG). lac repressor encoded by lacI
    138..155     +  CDS            6xHis: 6xHis affinity tag
    171..824     +  CDS            GST26_SCHJA: Experimental evidence at protein level: Swiss-Prot protein existence level 1. GST isoenzymes appear to play a central role in the parasite detoxification system. Other functions are also suspected including a role in increasing the solubility of haematin in the parasite gut. From Schistosoma japonicum (Blood fluke).
    906..1193    +  CDS            NCBP2 (fragment): NCBP2_HUMAN - Also known as CBP20. Experimental evidence at protein level: Swiss-Prot protein existence level 1. Component of the cap-binding complex (CBC), which binds co- transcriptionally to the 5' cap of pre-mRNAs and is involved in various processes such as pre-mRNA splicing, translation regulation, nonsense- mediated mRNA decay, RNA-mediated gene silencing (RNAi) by microRNAs (miRNAs) and mRNA export. The CBC complex is involved in mRNA export from the nucleus via its interaction with ALYREF/THOC4/ALY, leading to the recruitment of the mRNA export machinery to the 5' end of mRNA and to m
   1209..1256    +  terminator     fd terminator (sequence withheld): central terminator from bacteriophage fd (Otsuka and Kunisawa, 1982)
   1261..1473    +  CDS            M13 gene III (fragment) (sequence partly withheld): pIII; III; minor coat protein
   1488..1958    +  CDS            M13 gene III (fragment) (sequence partly withheld): pIII; III; minor coat protein
   1980..2050    +  CDS            TcR (fragment): tetracycline efflux protein; tet; confers resistance to tetracycline
   2292..2672    -  CDS            YPB1_ECOLX: Protein predicted: Swiss-Prot protein existence level 4. From Escherichia coli.
   2689..2840    +  CDS            rop (fragment): Rop protein, which maintains plasmids at low copy number; rop
   2876..3304    -  rep_origin     f1 ori (sequence partly withheld): f1 bacteriophage origin of replication; arrow indicates direction of (+) strand synthesis
   3313..3352    +  CDS            rop (fragment): Rop protein, which maintains plasmids at low copy number; rop
   3454..3594    +  misc_feature   bom: basis of mobility region from pBR322
   3780..4367    -  rep_origin     ori: high-copy-number ColE1/pMB1/pBR322/pUC origin of replication
   4538..5398    -  CDS            AmpR: β-lactamase; bla; confers resistance to ampicillin, carbenicillin, and related antibiotics
   5399..5503    -  promoter       AmpR promoter: bla
   5612..5689    +  promoter       lacIq promoter: lacI (mutant); In the lacIq allele, a single base change in the promoter boosts expression of the lacI gene about 10-fold.
   5690..6772    +  CDS            lacI: lac repressor; lacI; The lac repressor binds to the lac operator to inhibit transcription in E. coli. This inhibition can be relieved by adding lactose or isopropyl-β-D-thiogalactopyranoside (IPTG).
   6785..6806    +  protein_bind   CAP binding site: CAP binding activates transcription in the presence of cAMP. E. coli catabolite activator protein
   6825..6842    +  promoter       tet promoter (fragment): E. coli promoter for tetracycline efflux protein gene
