[The description below was written by a language model from this plasmid's Addgene catalogue record and pLannotate feature annotations shown in this document.]
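Description:
pHH0103_NCBP2_RRM is a 7,014 nt bacterial expression plasmid built on the pHH0103 backbone for producing and purifying the RNA recognition motif (RRM) domain of human NCBP2 (also called CBP20), the small subunit of the nuclear cap-binding complex that binds the 5' cap of pre-mRNAs. The plasmid is maintained in E. coli through a ColE1/pBR322-type origin with the adjacent bom region and is selected with ampicillin via the β-lactamase gene and its own promoter. The catalogue lists it as low copy. The rop gene appears only as fragments interrupted by an f1 phage origin, which in principle permits single-stranded DNA production with helper phage.

Expression is driven by the hybrid tac promoter followed by a lac operator, and the plasmid carries its own lacI gene under the lacIq promoter, so transcription is repressed until it is induced with IPTG. The open reading frame encodes an N-terminal 6xHis tag, then Schistosoma japonicum glutathione S-transferase, then the NCBP2 fragment of about 290 nt. This fragment was inserted by restriction cloning between SfiI and NotI sites. The fusion can therefore be purified by nickel or glutathione affinity. A bacteriophage fd terminator lies just downstream of the insert.

Beyond the terminator are fragments of M13 gene III, along with tetracycline resistance gene and tet promoter remnants. These suggest the backbone derives from a phage-display phagemid, and they appear to be vestigial here rather than part of the expressed product. The associated publication is a large-scale survey of ligands for peptide recognition modules, which is consistent with the purified tagged domain being used as a target in binding studies.
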