Addgene plasmid #109868: pHH0103_NCBP2_RRM
Purpose: Protein expression and purification of NCBP2_RRM
Depositing lab: Sachdev Sidhu. Depositing organization: University of Toronto. Publication: Large-scale survey and database of high affinity ligands for peptide recognition modules. Teyra J, Kelil A, Jain S, Helmy M, Jajodia R, Hooda Y, Gu J, D'Cruz AA, Nicholson SE, Min J, Sudol M, Kim PM, Bader GD, Sidhu SS. Mol Syst Biol. 2020 Dec;16(12):e9310. doi: 10.15252/msb.20199310. PubMed 33438817.
Backbone
  Vector backbone: pHH0103
  Vector type: Bacterial Expression
Growth in bacteria
  Bacterial resistance: Ampicillin, 100 μg/mL
  Growth temperature: 37°C
  Growth strain: DH5alpha
  Copy number: Low Copy
Gene/Insert
  Gene/Insert name: NCBP2_RRM
  Species: H. sapiens (human)
  Entrez Gene: NCBP2 (a.k.a. CBC2, CBP20, NIP1, PIG55)
  Cloning method: Restriction Enzyme; 5′ cloning site Sfi1 (unknown if destroyed); 3′ cloning site Not1 (unknown if destroyed)
Terms and licenses: Academic/Nonprofit Terms; Industry Terms: Not Available to Industry
How to cite: pHH0103_NCBP2_RRM was a gift from Sachdev Sidhu (Addgene plasmid # 109868 ; http://n2t.net/addgene:109868 ; RRID:Addgene_109868)
