>Addgene plasmid #109868 | pHH0103_NCBP2_RRM | depositor partial sequence | sequence record 206820 | pHH0103_NCBP2_RRM sequence 309 bps
GGCCCAGCCGGCCGGCGATAACGAAGAACAGGAAAAACTGCTGAAAAAGAGTTGCACCCTGTATGTGGGT
AATCTGTCCTTTTACACCACGGAAGAACAAATCTACGAACTGTTCAGCAAGTCTGGCGATATCAAAAAGA
TTATCATGGGTCTGGACAAGATGAAAAAGACGGCATGCGGCTTTTGTTTCGTTGAATATTACAGCCGTGC
GGATGCCGAAAACGCTATGCGTTACATTAATGGTACCCGCCTGGATGACCGTATTATCCGCACGGATTGG
GACGCCGGCTTTAAAGAAGGTGCGGCCGC
